>Addgene plasmid #55318 | mTagBFP2-Palladin-C-7 | depositor partial sequence | sequence record 85723 | insert sequence
GTGACGCTCAGATCCGCTAGCGGTGGCCACCATGGTGTCTAAGGGCGAAGAGCTGATTAAGGAGAACATG
CACATGAAGCTGTACATGGAGGGCACCGTGGACAACCATCACTTCAAGTGCACATCCGAGGGCGAAGGCA
AGCCCTACGAGGGCACCCAGACCATGAGAATCAAGGTGGTCGAGGGCGGCCCTCTCCCCTTCGCCTTCGA
CATCCTGGCTACTAGCTTCCTCTACGGCAGCAAGACCTTCATCAACCACACCCAGGGCATCCCCGACTTC
TTCAAGCAGTCCTTCCCTGAGGGCTTCACATGGGAGAGAGTCACCACATACGAAGACGGGGGCGTGCTGA
CCGCTACCCAGGACACCAGCCTCCAGGACGGCTGCCTCATCTACAACGTCAAGATCAGAGGGGTGAACTT
CACATCCAACGGCCCTGTGATGCAGAAGAAAACACTCGGCTGGGAGGCCTTCACCGAGACGCTGTACCCC
GCTGACGGCGGCCTGGAAGGCAGAAACGACATGGCCCTGAAGCTCGTGGGCGGGAGCCATCTGATCGCAA
ACGCCAAGACCACATATAGATCCAAGAAACCCGCTAAGAACCTCAAGATGCCTGGCGTCTACTATGTGGA
CTACAGACTGGAAAGAATCAAGGAGGCCAACAACGAGACCTACGTCGAGCAGCACGAGGTGGCAGTGGCC
AGATACTGCGACCTCCCTAGCAAACTGGGGCACAAGCTTAATTCCGGACTCAGATCTCGAGTGAGCGCTC
TGGCCTCCCGCGCTACCGCCATGCAGTCCTCCGGCTCCTTCAACTACGCGCGCCCTAAGCAGTTCATCGC
GGCGCAGAACCTGGGTCCCGCATCGGGGCTGCCCACGCCAACCTCCAGCCCCAGCTCCTCCAGCTTGCCG
TCACCATTGTCCCCCACGCCCAGGCCCTTCGGCCGCGCGCCCGGGCCGCCCTTCGTGGAACCCGAGGCCA
TGTGGGGCCCGTCCTCGCCCTCGCCGCCACCGCCGCCACCTCCGGTCTTCAGCCCCTCTGCAGCCTACCC
GGTGCCCGACGTGTTCCCACTGCCACCGCCGCCGCCACCGCTACCTAGCTCCACCTCACACTGCGCCTCG
CCCGCCCGCTTCGGCCCCAGCCAGACGCCCGCAGCCTTCCTCAGCGCCCTGCTGCCCTCTCAGCCACCGC
CTGTCGCTGTCAACGCCCTGGGGCTGCCCAAGGGAGTCACCCCCGCGGGGTTCCCAAAGAAGTCCAGTAG
AACTGCTAGAATTGCCTCTGATGAGGAGATTCAAGGCACAAAGGATGCTGTCATCCAAGACCTGGAACGG
AAGCTTCGCTTCAAGGAGGACCTTCTGAACAATGGCCAACCGAGGCTAACCTATGAGGAAAGAATGGCTC
GCCGCCTGCTTGGAGCCGACAGCGCAAACGTCTTCAACATCCAGGAGCCAGAGGAAACGGCAGCCAATCA
GGAGTACAAAGTCTCTAGCTGCGAGCAGAGGCTGATTAGCGAGATTGAATACAGGCTGGAGCGCTCCCCT
GTGGATGAGTCGGGAGACGAGGTGCAGGATCCAGATGTGCCTGTGGAGAACGCAACAGCTCCCTTCTTTG
AGATGAAGCTGAAACACTACAAGATCTTTGAGGGGATGCCGGTGACTTTCACGTGTCGAGTGGCTGGGAA
TCCAAAGCCAAAGATCTATTGGTTTAAAGATGGGAAGCAGATTTCTCCGAAGAGCGATCACTACACCATT
CAGAGAGACCTTGATGGGACCTGCTCTCTCCACACCACGGCCTCTACCCTAGACGACGATGGGAACTACA
CCATCATGGCTGCCAACCCTCAGGGTCGCGTCAGTTGTACAGGAAGGCTAATGGTACAGGCTGTCAACCA
AAGAGGCCGCAGTCCCCGCTCTCCCTCAGGCCATCCTCATGCCAGAAGGCCTCGCTCTCGATCACGGGAC
AGTGGAGATGAAAACGAGCCCATTCAGGAGCGATTCTTCAGACCTCACTTCCTGCAGGCTCCTGGAGACC
TGACCGTTCAGGAAGGCAAGCTCTGCAGGATGGACTGCAAGGTCAGTGGGTTACCAACCCCAGATCTCAG
CTGGCAACTAGACGGAAAGCCCATACGCCCCGACAGTGCTCACAAGATGCTGGTCCGTGAGAATGGGGTC
CACTCCCTCATTATAGAGCCAGTCACGTCCCGGGACGCCGGCATCTACACATGTATTGCCACCAACAGAG
CAGGACAGAACTCGTTTAACCTGGAGCTTGTGGTTGCTGCTAAGGAAGCACACAAGGCCCCTGTGTTTAT
GGAGAAGCTACAGAACACGGGGGTTGCTGATGGATACCCAGTGCGGCTAGAATGCCGTGTCTCCGGAGTG
CCGCCACCTCAGATATTTTGGAAGAAAGAAAATGAATCGCTCACTCATAGCACTGAGCGAGTAAGCATGC
ACCAGGATAATCATGGCTACATCTGCCTGCTCATCCAGGGAGCCACAAAGGAAGACGCTGGGTGGTACAC
TGTGTCTGCCAAGAACGAAGCAGGCATTGTGTCCTGCACTGCCCGGCTGGATGTCTACACCCAGTGGCAC
CAGCAGCCACAGACCACCAAGCCAAAAAAAGTACGGCCCTCGGCCAGTCGCTACGCAGCACTTTCGGACC
AGGGACTAGACATCAAAGCCGCTTTCCAACCTGAAGCCAGCCCATCTCACCTGACTCTGAACAGCGGCTT
GGTAGAAAGTGAAGACCTGTGAGAATTCTGCAGTCGACGGTACCGCGGGCCCGGGATCCACCGGATCTAG
ATAACTGATCATAATCAGCCATACCACAT
