>Addgene plasmid #55318 | mTagBFP2-Palladin-C-7 | addgene partial sequence | sequence record 108842 | SV40pA-R 5'-GAAATTTGTGATGCTATTGC-3'
AGCTGCATAACAGTTAACAACAACAATTGCATTCATTTTATGTTTCAGGTTCAGGGGGAGGTGTGGGAGG
TTTTTTAAAGCAAGTAAAACCTCTACAAATGTGGTATGGCTGATTATGATCAGTTATCTAGATCCGGTGG
ATCCCGGGCCCGCGGTACCGTCGACTGCAGAATTCTCACAGGTCTTCACTTTCTACCAAGCCGCTGTTCA
GAGTCAGGTGAGATGGGCTGGCTTCAGGTTGGAAAGCGGCTTTGATGTCTAGTCCCTGGTCCGAAAGTGC
TGCGTAGCGACTGGCCGAGGGCCGTACTTTTTTTGGCTTGGTGGTCTGTGGCTGCTGGTGCCACTGGGTG
TAGACATCCAGCCGGGCAGTGCAGGACACAATGCCTGCTTCGTTCTTGGCAGACACAGTGTACCACCCAG
CGTCTTCCTTTGTGGCTCCCTGGATGAGCAGGCAGATGTAGCCATGATTATCCTGGTGCATGCTTACTCG
CTCAGTGCTATGAGTGAGCGATTCATTTTCTTTCTTCCAAAATATCTGAGGTGGCGGCACTCCGGAGACA
CGGCATTCTAGCCGCACTGGGTATCCATCAGCAACCCCCGTGTTCTGTAGCTTCTCCATAAACACAGGGG
CCTTGTGTGCTTCCTTAGCAGCAACCACAAGCTCCAGGTTAAACGAGTTCTGTCCTGCTCTGTTGGTGGC
AATACATGTGTAGATGCCGGCGTCCCGGGACGTGACTGGCTCTATAATGAGGGAGTGGACCCCATTCTCA
CGGACCAGCATCTTGTGAGCACTGTCGGGGCGTATGGGCTTTCCGTCTAGTTGCCAGCTGAGATCTGGGG
GTTGGTAACCCACTGACCTTGCAGTCCATCCTGCAGAGCTTGCCTTCCTGAACGGTCAGGTCTCCAGGAG
CCTGCAGGAAGTGAGGTCTGAAGAATCGCTCCTGAATG
