>Addgene plasmid #55318 | mTagBFP2-Palladin-C-7 | addgene partial sequence | sequence record 110282 | PC1-GFP-R 5'-atctagatccggtggatccc-3'
GGTCTTCACTTTCTACCAAGCCGCTGTTCAGAGTCAGGTGAGATGGGCTGGCTTCAGGTTGGAAAGCGGC
TTTGATGTCTAGTCCCTGGTCCGAAAGTGCTGCGTAGCGACTGGCCGAGGGCCGTACTTTTTTTGGCTTG
GTGGTCTGTGGCTGCTGGTGCCACTGGGTGTAGACATCCAGCCGGGCAGTGCAGGACACAATGCCTGCTT
CGTTCTTGGCAGACACAGTGTACCACCCAGCGTCTTCCTTTGTGGCTCCCTGGATGAGCAGGCAGATGTA
GCCATGATTATCCTGGTGCATGCTTACTCGCTCAGTGCTATGAGTGAGCGATTCATTTTCTTTCTTCCAA
AATATCTGAGGTGGCGGCACTCCGGAGACACGGCATTCTAGCCGCACTGGGTATCCATCAGCAACCCCCG
TGTTCTGTAGCTTCTCCATAAACACAGGGGCCTTGTGTGCTTCCTTAGCAGCAACCACAAGCTCCAGGTT
AAACGAGTTCTGTCCTGCTCTGTTGGTGGCAATACATGTGTAGATGCCGGCGTCCCGGGACGTGACTGGC
TCTATAATGAGGGAGTGGACCCCATTCTCACGGACCAGCATCTTGTGAGCACTGTCGGGGCGTATGGGCT
TTCCGTCTAGTTGCCAGCTGAGATCTGGGGTTGGTAACCCACTGACCTTGCAGTCCATCCTGCAGAGCTT
GCCTTCCTGAACGGTCAGGTCTCCAGGAGCCTGCAGGAAGTGAGGTCTGAAGAATCGCTCCTGAATGGGC
TCGTTTTCATCTCCACTGTCCCGTGATCGAGAGCGAGGCCTTCTGGCATGAGGATGGCCT
