[The description below was written by a language model from this plasmid's Addgene catalogue record.]
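Description:
mTagBFP2-Palladin-C-7 is a mammalian expression plasmid built on the mTagBFP2-C1 backbone (about 4.75 kb without the insert), a C1-style fluorescent protein fusion vector. It is maintained in E. coli as a high-copy plasmid under kanamycin selection. It also carries a neomycin resistance marker, so transfected mammalian cells can be selected with G418, for example to derive stable lines. No feature table accompanies the record, so the origin of replication and the exact arrangement of the resistance cassette are not stated. The use of an SV40 polyA reverse sequencing primer implies that an SV40 polyadenylation signal lies downstream of the insert.

The payload is mouse (M. musculus) palladin, an actin-associated cytoskeletal protein, expressed from the CMV promoter for strong constitutive transcription in mammalian cells. The blue fluorescent protein mTagBFP2 is supplied by the backbone and sits at the N terminus of palladin, so the product is an mTagBFP2-palladin fusion. The "C-7" in the name probably refers to the C-type fusion orientation and a linker length, but the record does not explain it, and the cloning method is listed as unknown. mTagBFP2 is an enhanced monomeric blue fluorescent protein noted for the chemical stability of its chromophore, with excitation at 399 nm and emission at 456 nm.

The construct is intended as a localization marker for the cytoskeleton. It allows palladin-containing structures to be viewed in the blue channel by fluorescence microscopy of transfected cells. Its spectral position makes it suitable for pairing with green, yellow or red reporters in multicolour imaging.
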