Addgene plasmid #55318: mTagBFP2-Palladin-C-7
Purpose: Localization: Cytoskeleton, Excitation: 399, Emission: 456
Depositing lab: Michael Davidson. Depositing organization: Florida State University, Tallahassee. Publication: An enhanced monomeric blue fluorescent protein with the high chemical stability of the chromophore. Subach OM, Cranfill PJ, Davidson MW, Verkhusha VV. PLoS One. 2011;6(12):e28674. Epub 2011 Dec 8. 10.1371/journal.pone.0028674 PubMed 22174863.
Backbone
  Vector backbone: mTagBFP2-C1
  Backbone size w/o insert (bp): 4750
  Vector type: Mammalian Expression
  Selectable markers: Neomycin (select with G418)
Growth in bacteria
  Bacterial resistance: Kanamycin, 50 μg/mL
  Growth temperature: 37°C
  Growth strain: DH5alpha
  Copy number: High Copy
Gene/Insert
  Gene/Insert name: Palladin (alt name: NM_001293774.1)
  Species: M. musculus (mouse)
  Promoter: CMV
  Tag / fusion protein: mTagBFP2 (N terminal on backbone)
  Cloning method: Unknown
  Sequencing primers: 5′ CMV-F; 3′ SV40pA-R
Terms and licenses: Academic/Nonprofit Terms; Industry Terms
Depositor comments: . Excitation = 399; Emission = 456
How to cite: mTagBFP2-Palladin-C-7 was a gift from Michael Davidson (Addgene plasmid # 55318 ; http://n2t.net/addgene:55318 ; RRID:Addgene_55318)
